Addgene plasmid #228208: pET-Impact-T4gp61(I342G)
Purpose: Expression in BL21(DE3) of T4 primase I342G
Depositing lab: Stephen Benkovic. Depositing organization: Pennsylvania State University. Publication: A zinc ribbon protein in DNA replication: primer synthesis and macromolecular interactions by the bacteriophage T4 primase. Valentine AM, Ishmael FT, Shier VK, Benkovic SJ. Biochemistry. 2001 Dec 18;40(50):15074-85. doi: 10.1021/bi0108554. PubMed 11735390.
Backbone
  Vector backbone: pET-Impact
  Vector type: Bacterial Expression
Growth in bacteria
  Bacterial resistance: Kanamycin, 50 μg/mL
  Growth temperature: 37°C
  Growth strain: DH5alpha
  Copy number: Unknown
Gene/Insert
  Gene/Insert name: 61
  Species: Escherichia phage T4
  Mutation: Mutated isoleucine 342 to glycine (I342G), improves thiol-induced self-cleavage of the intein-chitin binding domain tag
  Entrez Gene: 61 (a.k.a. T4p033)
  Promoter: T7
  Tag / fusion protein: Sce VMA intein-chitin binding domain (C terminal on backbone)
  Cloning method: Restriction Enzyme; 5′ cloning site NdeI (unknown if destroyed); 3′ cloning site SapI (destroyed during cloning)
  Sequencing primers: 5′ TAATACGACTCACTATAGGG
Terms and licenses: Academic/Nonprofit Terms; Industry Terms: Not Available to Industry
How to cite: pET-Impact-T4gp61(I342G) was a gift from Stephen Benkovic (Addgene plasmid # 228208 ; http://n2t.net/addgene:228208 ; RRID:Addgene_228208)
