[The description below was written by a language model from this plasmid's Addgene catalogue record and pLannotate feature annotations shown in this document.]
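Description:
pET-Impact-T4gp61(I342G) is a bacterial expression plasmid of about 7.8 kb, built on a hybrid "pET-Impact" backbone that joins a pET-style T7 expression system to the intein-mediated purification module of the IMPACT system. It replicates from a ColE1/pBR322-type origin, accompanied by the rop gene and bom region, and it also carries an f1 origin. Selection is by kanamycin resistance (aph(3')-Ia). The plasmid is propagated in a cloning strain such as DH5alpha, while protein production is intended for BL21(DE3), which supplies T7 RNA polymerase.

The payload is bacteriophage T4 gene 61, encoding the T4 primase, placed behind a T7 promoter with an adjacent lac operator and the T7 gene 10 ribosome binding site. A plasmid-borne lacI gene provides repressor, so expression is held off until IPTG induction. The primase coding sequence was inserted between NdeI and SapI sites, the latter destroyed during cloning. This places it directly in frame with the Saccharomyces cerevisiae VMA1 intein followed by the Bacillus circulans chitin binding domain, and a T7 terminator lies downstream.

The fusion can be captured on chitin resin, and thiol treatment then induces intein self-cleavage to release the primase without the tag. The I342G substitution changes isoleucine 342 to glycine and is recorded as improving this thiol-induced cleavage.

The annotation also reports short His-tag and solubility-tag fragments between the chitin binding domain and the terminator, plus tetracycline-resistance gene fragments. These appear to be backbone remnants, and the record does not indicate that they are functional. The construct serves to produce purified recombinant T4 primase for biochemical studies of primer synthesis and replication protein interactions.
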