Features (pLannotate 1.2.2; 22 found; start..end, strand, type, name):
    476..1294    -  CDS            Sce VMA intein 5' region: 5' region of the intein from the yeast Vma1 subunit of the vacuolar ATPase (Chong et al., 1998); Saccharomyces cerevisiae VMA1
   1298..2320    -  CDS            61: PRIM_BPT4 - Also known as 58 From Enterobacteria phage T4 (Bacteriophage T4).
   2328..2350    -  RBS            RBS: efficient ribosome binding site from bacteriophage T7 gene 10 (Olins and Rangwala, 1989)
   2365..2389    -  protein_bind   lac operator: The lac repressor binds to the lac operator to inhibit transcription in E. coli. This inhibition can be relieved by adding lactose or isopropyl-β-D-thiogalactopyranoside (IPTG). lac repressor encoded by lacI
   2390..2408    -  promoter       T7 promoter: promoter for bacteriophage T7 RNA polymerase
   2430..2709    +  CDS            TcR (fragment): tetracycline efflux protein; tet; confers resistance to tetracycline
   2717..2794    +  promoter       lacI promoter: lacI
   2795..3877    +  CDS            lacI: lac repressor; lacI; The lac repressor binds to the lac operator to inhibit transcription in E. coli. This inhibition can be relieved by adding lactose or isopropyl-β-D-thiogalactopyranoside (IPTG).
   3890..3911    +  protein_bind   CAP binding site: CAP binding activates transcription in the presence of cAMP. E. coli catabolite activator protein
   3926..4217    +  CDS            TcR (fragment): tetracycline efflux protein; tet; confers resistance to tetracycline
   4289..4669    -  CDS            YPB1_ECOLX: Protein predicted: Swiss-Prot protein existence level 4. From Escherichia coli.
   4686..4877    +  CDS            rop: Rop protein, which maintains plasmids at low copy number; rop
   4979..5118    +  misc_feature   bom: basis of mobility region from pBR322
   5304..5892    -  rep_origin     ori: high-copy-number ColE1/pMB1/pBR322/pUC origin of replication
   6014..6829    +  CDS            KanR: aminoglycoside phosphotransferase; aph(3')-Ia; confers resistance to kanamycin in bacteria or G418 (Geneticin®) in eukaryotes
   6838..6895    -  promoter       AmpR promoter (fragment): bla
   6948..7376    -  rep_origin     f1 ori (sequence partly withheld): f1 bacteriophage origin of replication; arrow indicates direction of (+) strand synthesis
   7413..7460    -  terminator     T7 terminator: transcription terminator for bacteriophage T7 RNA polymerase
   7468..7517    -  CDS            SET1 (fragment): solubility-enhancement tag derived from T7 phage gene 10B
   7527..7544    -  CDS            9xHis (fragment): 9xHis affinity tag
   7566..7721    -  CDS            CBD: chitin binding domain from chitinase A1 (Watanabe et al., 1994); Bacillus circulans chiA
   7765..473     -  CDS            Sce VMA intein 3' region (across the origin): modified 3' region of the intein from the yeast Vma1 subunit of the vacuolar ATPase (Chong et al., 1998); Saccharomyces cerevisiae VMA1; C-terminal cleavage of this intein can be induced by thiols.
>Addgene plasmid #228208 | pET-Impact-T4gp61(I342G) | addgene full sequence | sequence record 456189 | Addgene NGS Result
AATAATCGTCTTCCTTCAATTCTTGTAACTCGAAATAAAATCCGCGGCACTCACGTGCAAAAGCAGCGGC
GGGAGCAGGCCTGAATTTTTTAGAGCCGGCACACTTCGAAAGAACGTTAAGCAAAACATCTCCACCAGAC
ATATAAATAGCATAACTAATTTTATGTTTGGTGACATTCATGTCAACCTTAGCAGGTTCTGCGTTAACCG
AGACTACTAAGCCTAAAGAACGAGCAAGGGAAACCAAACCATCTCTGACAGAAGTATGAATTGTCTTTAT
TGTTGCTTTAATACCATGCTCATCAGTAACATAGCCATCAGAATCAATTATACCAGCAAGAAATGTTTCA
CGAGTACCGATATTGTCCGTAGACAAGAAAGAAGGAATATTTTTGACACCGTCCTTCAAGAATCCTAAGC
CAACAATAGCGTCCCATAATGGATTCTCAGTATTAAGATTATTGCGAATACCATTACCTCTGACAACTTT
AGAGTACAAATTAACAGTTTTGGCAACTTGTGGTTCTTTTCTGTCCTTATACTCGGCGCACAAATTCAAC
TTTTCAGCATATTCAGTAACACGTTCCATCAAAGAAGTATCTCTGGAATCAACCGAAAAAGTTGCCCTGT
CAGACAATCCATCACCAATCCATAAACCAAGTAAATAAGCAAGTACTTTTGGACCTTCAATGGTGAGATG
AAACTTACTTTTTTGCATGTAGTCGAAAAAGTGGTCATTCTCATAAAGAATTGGAGCGTAAGTCTGGTAG
GTAGCTTTACGAACATGGGAACCCAACAGAGAAAGATCTCTGGCCTCAATAGTCCACTCAAAATAAGCTT
TATTTGAAGCCTTTCTATAGGATTCTACTAATTCGTTGGCTCTCTCAGGCCCCTCAGATATTGGGTAGCT
CTTTGAAACTTCCTTGACAAGCTCAACAATTCTACCGTCGGGGGCTTTCTTTTGGCCCATCTCAAAAGTA
ATAACTTCAAAATATTCGACACCCTTAATGGTACGAGACAAACGGCGGACACTACGAGGTGTTCTAACAA
CCAACTCATGGGTCGCATTACACGTAAACTTGAGTAATTCTGGCACTTCACGACTTGAGTCACTTTTGTG
GGCTCTGTGCTGACTTTTCTGCACGACGCTGTACATAGTTTCTCTTCCTCTGGGCAATTTAATTACCTCA
CGAGGTCTGCCATCTTTACCCATGACCTTATTACCAACCTCAATGTTTTCAATACATTCAATAGACCCAT
CCGCCATTAAAACATTGGTACCCTTGGCAAAGCAACCCTTAGCATATTTAGATAGCCGCATTTTAGCCAT
TAACCCCTGGGCAATATTATTTTTCATATATTCCATAATTTGTTCAGGGGTTGCACCTTCCTTTCTAATC
ATATCATTAACATCTTTTGATTTCCAGGGAGATTTATCCCAAAACATAACCCTTTCTCCTGCATCAACTA
ATTTAGTCATTCGTTTAATAGTGTCAGGGTGACGAGGTTCATTATCTAAGACCCACACACGTCTATCTTT
AAATGGAACAACTTCTAGGTCTAATTGACCGCCCGTAATAGCTATACCATTTTCAATAAAAAGTGAATCT
ATAGGTCCTTCTAGAACATATACATCACCATCTTTAACTCGTTCGACTCCATAGATTTTTGTTGCCTCAG
GATAAGCTTTGATGGTGATATATTTTTGAGGAGCATCTTTCTTTAATGCACGTCCTTGAAAAGACTCAGC
TTTTCCATTAGCATTATAAATTGGAATAACAAGACGAGGCTCAGAAATTTCCTTTTTGTATGTTCCCGGT
GCTATGCTATTAACTAATTTAGGCCATTCGGTTGTAAACCAAAGATATTTCCATTTATCCTTTGGAATAC
AACGAGCTTTTACGTATTTTATAATTGGATGGTCTTCCGCCAGTTTATCTAATCTAACACATGACGGAAG
AGATTTAATTATTTTCTTCTCGGGTTGTTTAGGAAGTTCTTTAGGTTTTTCTATTGGACGACTTTTACCT
TTTTCTTTTCTTATTTCAAAGATATACTCACGATATAAATCGGGTTCAAACTCCTTTAAATATATTCCGA
TTGGTGCATGATAGTTACAGTTATAACAATGAATATTTCCTTCATTATTATCACCATAATACCATCCACG
GGCTTTATTCTGGTCGGTTTTTGAATCTCCACAAACAGGGCATCTAAACCGTAATTTAAAAGTTGAACTA
TTATTTACTTGTGTGAATTTAGGTAAATGAGCTAATGCACGGTATGCAAACTCATTATCAATCCAAGGTA
TTGATGACATATGTATATCTCCTTCTTAAAGTTAAACAAAATTATTTCTAGAGGGGAATTGTTATCCGCT
CACAATTCCCCTATAGTGAGTCGTATTAATTTCGCGGGATCGAGATCTCGATCCTCTACGCCGGACGCAT
CGTGGCCGGCATCACCGGCGCCACAGGTGCGGTTGCTGGCGCCTATATCGCCGACATCACCGATGGGGAA
GATCGGGCTCGCCACTTCGGGCTCATGAGCGCTTGTTTCGGCGTGGGTATGGTGGCAGGCCCCGTGGCCG
GGGGACTGTTGGGCGCCATCTCCTTGCATGCACCATTCCTTGCGGCGGCGGTGCTCAACGGCCTCAACCT
ACTACTGGGCTGCTTCCTAATGCAGGAGTCGCATAAGGGAGAGCGTCGAGATCCCGGACACCATCGAATG
GCGCAAAACCTTTCGCGGTATGGCATGATAGCGCCCGGAAGAGAGTCAATTCAGGGTGGTGAATGTGAAA
CCAGTAACGTTATACGATGTCGCAGAGTATGCCGGTGTCTCTTATCAGACCGTTTCCCGCGTGGTGAACC
AGGCCAGCCACGTTTCTGCGAAAACGCGGGAAAAAGTGGAAGCGGCGATGGCGGAGCTGAATTACATTCC
CAACCGCGTGGCACAACAACTGGCGGGCAAACAGTCGTTGCTGATTGGCGTTGCCACCTCCAGTCTGGCC
CTGCACGCGCCGTCGCAAATTGTCGCGGCGATTAAATCTCGCGCCGATCAACTGGGTGCCAGCGTGGTGG
TGTCGATGGTAGAACGAAGCGGCGTCGAAGCCTGTAAAGCGGCGGTGCACAATCTTCTCGCGCAACGCGT
CAGTGGGCTGATCATTAACTATCCGCTGGATGACCAGGATGCCATTGCTGTGGAAGCTGCCTGCACTAAT
GTTCCGGCGTTATTTCTTGATGTCTCTGACCAGACACCCATCAACAGTATTATTTTCTCCCATGAAGACG
GTACGCGACTGGGCGTGGAGCATCTGGTCGCATTGGGTCACCAGCAAATCGCGCTGTTAGCGGGCCCATT
AAGTTCTGTCTCGGCGCGTCTGCGTCTGGCTGGCTGGCATAAATATCTCACTCGCAATCAAATTCAGCCG
ATAGCGGAACGGGAAGGCGACTGGAGTGCCATGTCCGGTTTTCAACAAACCATGCAAATGCTGAATGAGG
GCATCGTTCCCACTGCGATGCTGGTTGCCAACGATCAGATGGCGCTGGGCGCAATGCGCGCCATTACCGA
GTCCGGGCTGCGCGTTGGTGCGGATATCTCGGTAGTGGGATACGACGATACCGAAGACAGCTCATGTTAT
ATCCCGCCGTTAACCACCATCAAACAGGATTTTCGCCTGCTGGGGCAAACCAGCGTGGACCGCTTGCTGC
AACTCTCTCAGGGCCAGGCGGTGAAGGGCAATCAGCTGTTGCCCGTCTCACTGGTGAAAAGAAAAACCAC
CCTGGCGCCCAATACGCAAACCGCCTCTCCCCGCGCGTTGGCCGATTCATTAATGCAGCTGGCACGACAG
GTTTCCCGACTGGAAAGCGGGCAGTGAGCGCAACGCAATTAATGTAAGTTAGCTCACTCATTAGGCACCG
GGATCTCGACCGATGCCCTTGAGAGCCTTCAACCCAGTCAGCTCCTTCCGGTGGGCGCGGGGCATGACTA
TCGTCGCCGCACTTATGACTGTCTTCTTTATCATGCAACTCGTAGGACAGGTGCCGGCAGCGCTCTGGGT
CATTTTCGGCGAGGACCGCTTTCGCTGGAGCGCGACGATGATCGGCCTGTCGCTTGCGGTATTCGGAATC
TTGCACGCCCTCGCTCAAGCCTTCGTCACTGGTCCCGCCACCAAACGTTTCGGCGAGAAGCAGGCCATTA
TCGCCGGCATGGCGGCCCCACGGGTGCGCATGATCGTGCTCCTGTCGTTGAGGACCCGGCTAGGCTGGCG
GGGTTGCCTTACTGGTTAGCAGAATGAATCACCGATACGCGAGCGAACGTGAAGCGACTGCTGCTGCAAA
ACGTCTGCGACCTGAGCAACAACATGAATGGTCTTCGGTTTCCGTGTTTCGTAAAGTCTGGAAACGCGGA
AGTCAGCGCCCTGCACCATTATGTTCCGGATCTGCATCGCAGGATGCTGCTGGCTACCCTGTGGAACACC
TACATCTGTATTAACGAAGCGCTGGCATTGACCCTGAGTGATTTTTCTCTGGTCCCGCCGCATCCATACC
GCCAGTTGTTTACCCTCACAACGTTCCAGTAACCGGGCATGTTCATCATCAGTAACCCGTATCGTGAGCA
TCCTCTCTCGTTTCATCGGTATCATTACCCCCATGAACAGAAATCCCCCTTACACGGAGGCATCAGTGAC
CAAACAGGAAAAAACCGCCCTTAACATGGCCCGCTTTATCAGAAGCCAGACATTAACGCTTCTGGAGAAA
CTCAACGAGCTGGACGCGGATGAACAGGCAGACATCTGTGAATCGCTTCACGACCACGCTGATGAGCTTT
ACCGCAGCTGCCTCGCGCGTTTCGGTGATGACGGTGAAAACCTCTGACACATGCAGCTCCCGGAGACGGT
CACAGCTTGTCTGTAAGCGGATGCCGGGAGCAGACAAGCCCGTCAGGGCGCGTCAGCGGGTGTTGGCGGG
TGTCGGGGCGCAGCCATGACCCAGTCACGTAGCGATAGCGGAGTGTATACTGGCTTAACTATGCGGCATC
AGAGCAGATTGTACTGAGAGTGCACCATTGCGGTGTGAAATACCGCACAGATGCGTAAGGAGAAAATACC
GCATCAGGCGCTCCCCCGCTTCCTCGCTCACTGACTCGCTGCGCTCGGTCGTTCGGCTGCGGCGAGCGGT
ATCAGCTCACTCAAAGGCGGTAATACGGTTATCCACAGAATCAGGGGATAACGCAGGAAAGAACATGTGA
GCAAAAGGCCAGCAAAAGGCCAGGAACCGTAAAAAGGCCGCGTTGCTGGCGTTTTTCCATAGGCTCCGCC
CCCCTGACGAGCATCACAAAAATCGACGCTCAAGTCAGAGGTGGCGAAACCCGACAGGACTATAAAGATA
CCAGGCGTTTCCCCCTGGAAGCTCCCTCGTGCGCTCTCCTGTTCCGACCCTGCCGCTTACCGGATACCTG
TCCGCCTTTCTCCCTTCGGGAAGCGTGGCGCTTTCTCATAGCTCACGCTGTAGGTATCTCAGTTCGGTGT
AGGTCGTTCGCTCCAAGCTGGGCTGTGTGCACGAACCCCCCGTTCAGCCCGACCGCTGCGCCTTATCCGG
TAACTATCGTCTTGAGTCCAACCCGGTAAGACACGACTTATCGCCACTGGCAGCAGCCACTGGTAACAGG
ATTAGCAGAGCGAGGTATGTAGGCGGTGCTACAGAGTTCTTGAAGTGGTGGCCTAACTACGGCTACACTA
GAAGGACAGTATTTGGTATCTGCGCTCTGCTGAAGCCAGTTACCTTCGGAAAAAGAGTTGGTAGCTCTTG
ATCCGGCAAACAAACCACCGCTGGTAGCGGTGGTTTTTTTGTTTGCAAGCAGCAGATTACGCGCAGAAAA
AAAGGATCTCAAGAAGATCCTTTGATCTTTTCTACGGGGTCTGACGCTCAGTGGAACGAAAACTCACGTT
AAGGGATTTTGGTCATGAACAATAAAACTGTCTGCTTACATAAACAGTAATACAAGGGGTGTTATGAGCC
ATATTCAACGGGAAACGTCTTGCTCTAGGCCGCGATTAAATTCCAACATGGATGCTGATTTATATGGGTA
TAAATGGGCTCGCGATAATGTCGGGCAATCAGGTGCGACAATCTATCGATTGTATGGGAAGCCCGATGCG
CCAGAGTTGTTTCTGAAACATGGCAAAGGTAGCGTTGCCAATGATGTTACAGATGAGATGGTCAGACTAA
ACTGGCTGACGGAATTTATGCCTCTTCCGACCATCAAGCATTTTATCCGTACTCCTGATGATGCATGGTT
ACTCACCACTGCGATCCCCGGGAAAACAGCATTCCAGGTATTAGAAGAATATCCTGATTCAGGTGAAAAT
ATTGTTGATGCGCTGGCAGTGTTCCTGCGCCGGTTGCATTCGATTCCTGTTTGTAATTGTCCTTTTAACA
GCGATCGCGTATTTCGTCTCGCTCAGGCGCAATCACGAATGAATAACGGTTTGGTTGATGCGAGTGATTT
TGATGACGAGCGTAATGGCTGGCCTGTTGAACAAGTCTGGAAAGAAATGCATAAACTTTTGCCATTCTCA
CCGGATTCAGTCGTCACTCATGGTGATTTCTCACTTGATAACCTTATTTTTGACGAGGGGAAATTAATAG
GTTGTATTGATGTTGGACGAGTCGGAATCGCAGACCGATACCAGGATCTTGCCATCCTATGGAACTGCCT
CGGTGAGTTTTCTCCTTCATTACAGAAACGGCTTTTTCAAAAATATGGTATTGATAATCCTGATATGAAT
AAATTGCAGTTTCATTTGATGCTCGATGAGTTTTTCTAAGAATTAATTCATGAGCGGATACATATTTGAA
TGTATTTAGAAAAATAAACAAATAGGGGTTCCGCGCACATTTCCCCGAAAAGTGCCACCTAAATTGTAAG
CGTTAATATTTTGTTAAAATTCGCGTTAAATTTTTGTTAAATCAGCTCATTTTTTAACCAATAGGCCGAA
ATCGGCAAAATCCCTTATAAATCAAAAGAATAGACCGAGATAGGGT
[37 nt withheld, positions 7047-7083]
AAAGAACGTGGACTCCAACGTCAAAGG
[49 nt withheld, positions 7111-7159]
T
[91 nt withheld, positions 7161-7251]
G
[124 nt withheld, positions 7253-7376]
CCCATTCGCCAATCCGGATATAGTTCCTCCTTTCAGCAAAAAACCCCTCAAGACCCGTTTAGAGGCCCCA
AGGGGTTATGCTAGTTATTGCTCAGCGGTGGCAGCAGCCAACTCAGCTTCCTTTCGGGCTTTGTTAGCAG
CCGGATCTCAGTGGTGGTGGTGGTGGTGCTCGAGTGCGGCCGCTTATCATTGAAGCTGCCACAAGGCAGG
AACGTTGGATGGTTCCCATCCTGCCAAGGAGGTGTGGGGCTGCAAACATTTATACGTCTTGCCGTTATAT
GTGACCAATTGTCCCGCAGTATAAGCTGTGTTGACCTGCCAAGCGGATACACCAGGATTTGTCGTGAGGC
CTGAGTTCAGACCGGTCAGGCCACCGCATGCATGGACGACAACCTGGGATCCAAGCAAAAACTGATGATC
AGAATCATCAGATAAAGTAATCCCAT
